Addgene plasmid #120028: pMaCTag-P17
Purpose: Template for C-terminal PCR tagging of mammalian genes (Puromycin selection) with mEos4b
Depositing lab: Michael Knop. Publication: CRISPR-Cas12a-assisted PCR tagging of mammalian genes. Fueller J, Herbst K, Meurer M, Gubicza K, Kurtulmus B, Knopf JD, Kirrmaier D, Buchmuller BC, Pereira G, Lemberg MK, Knop M. J Cell Biol. 2020 Jun 1;219(6). pii: 151766. doi: 10.1083/jcb.201910210. PubMed 32406907.
Backbone
  Vector backbone: pFA6a
  Backbone size w/o insert (bp): 2412
  Vector type: PCR Template
  Selectable markers: Puromycin
Growth in bacteria
  Bacterial resistance: Ampicillin, 100 μg/mL
  Growth temperature: 37°C
  Growth strain: DH5alpha
  Copy number: High Copy
Gene/Insert
  Gene/Insert name: mEos4b
  Species: H. sapiens (human)
  Promoter: None
  Tag / fusion protein: mEos4b (C terminal on backbone)
  Cloning method: Restriction Enzyme; 5′ cloning site BamHI (not destroyed); 3′ cloning site SpeI (not destroyed)
  Sequencing primers: 5′ SP6; 3′ AAACCACAACTAGAATGCAGTG
Terms and licenses: Academic/Nonprofit Terms; Industry Terms: Not Available to Industry
Depositor comments: Template plasmid for C-terminal PCR tagging of mammalian genes. For M1 and M2 tagging oligo design please visit www.pcr-tagging.com Please visit https://www.biorxiv.org/content/early/2018/11/20/473876 for BioRxiv preprint
How to cite: pMaCTag-P17 was a gift from Michael Knop (Addgene plasmid # 120028 ; http://n2t.net/addgene:120028 ; RRID:Addgene_120028)
