[The description below was written by a language model from this plasmid's Addgene catalogue record and pLannotate feature annotations shown in this document.]
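Description:
pMaCTag-P17 is a PCR template plasmid built on the pFA6a backbone, intended not for direct expression but as the source of an amplifiable cassette for C-terminal tagging of endogenous mammalian genes with the photoconvertible fluorescent protein mEos4b. It is maintained in E. coli as a high-copy plasmid through a ColE1/pUC-type origin and an ampicillin resistance gene (β-lactamase with its own promoter). Short lacI, rop and bom fragments are backbone remnants. SP6 and T7 promoters flank the cassette region. The two sequence records (depositor and sequencing result) are both 4,771 nt, carry the same features in the same order, and differ only in where numbering starts.

The cassette begins with a promoterless mEos4b coding sequence followed by an SV40 polyadenylation signal. The record lists no promoter for the insert, consistent with the tag being expressed from the target gene's own promoter once fused in frame at its 3′ end. Downstream lies a loxP-flanked segment containing an SV40 enhancer/early promoter driving the puromycin N-acetyltransferase gene (pac) with a bGH polyadenylation signal, which allows puromycin selection of tagged cells, and then a human U6 RNA polymerase III promoter at the end of the segment. In the CRISPR-Cas12a-assisted PCR tagging approach named in the record, gene-specific tagging oligos (M1 and M2) amplify this cassette. The U6 promoter's position at the cassette's 3′ edge suggests it drives a guide RNA supplied by the reverse oligo, although the record does not spell this out. The two loxP sites should permit Cre-mediated removal of the marker and U6 element after selection. The catalogue lists the insert species as human, whereas the annotation traces mEos4b to the coral Lobophyllia hemprichii.
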