Features (pLannotate 1.2.2; 16 found; start..end, strand, type, name):
     64..741     +  CDS            mEos4b: mEos4b is a photoconvertible red fluorescent protein published in 2015, derived from Lobophyllia hemprichii. It has moderate acid sensitivity.
    751..872     +  polyA_signal   SV40 poly(A) signal: SV40 polyadenylation signal
    879..912     +  protein_bind   loxP: Cre-mediated recombination occurs in the 8-bp core sequence (GCATACAT). Cre recombinase
    919..1235    +  promoter       SV40 promoter: SV40 enhancer and early promoter
   1248..1844    +  CDS            pac: PUAC_STRAD - Protein predicted: Swiss-Prot protein existence level 4. Detoxification of puromycin. From Streptomyces alboniger.
   1857..2081    +  polyA_signal   bGH poly(A) signal: bovine growth hormone polyadenylation signal
   2088..2328    +  promoter       U6 promoter: RNA polymerase III promoter for human U6 snRNA
   2338..2371    +  protein_bind   loxP: Cre-mediated recombination occurs in the 8-bp core sequence (GCATACAT). Cre recombinase
   2409..2427    -  promoter       T7 promoter: promoter for bacteriophage T7 RNA polymerase
   2449..2502    -  CDS            lacI (fragment): lac repressor; lacI; The lac repressor binds to the lac operator to inhibit transcription in E. coli. This inhibition can be relieved by adding lactose or isopropyl-β-D-thiogalactopyranoside (IPTG).
   2685..3273    -  rep_origin     ori: high-copy-number ColE1/pMB1/pBR322/pUC origin of replication
   3444..4304    -  CDS            AmpR: β-lactamase; bla; confers resistance to ampicillin, carbenicillin, and related antibiotics
   4305..4409    -  promoter       AmpR promoter: bla
   4504..4539    +  CDS            rop (fragment): Rop protein, which maintains plasmids at low copy number; rop
   4641..4692    +  misc_feature   bom (fragment): basis of mobility region from pBR322
   4755..2       +  promoter       SP6 promoter (across the origin): promoter for bacteriophage SP6 RNA polymerase
>Addgene plasmid #120028 | pMaCTag-P17 | depositor full sequence | sequence record 228063 | pMaCTag-P17 sequence 4771 bps
GAACGCGGCCGCCAGCTGAAGCTTCGTACGTCAGGTGGAGGAGGTAGTGGCGGAGGCGGATCCGTGAGTG
CGATTAAGCCAGACATGAGGATCAAACTCCGTATGGAAGGCAACGTAAACGGGCACCACTTTGTGATCGA
CGGAGATGGTACAGGCAAGCCTTATGAGGGAAAACAGACCATGGATCTTGAAGTCAAAGAGGGCGGACCT
CTGCCTTTTGCCTTTGATATCCTGACCACTGCATTCCATTACGGCAACAGGGTATTCGTGAAATATCCAG
ACAACATACAAGACTATTTTAAGCAGTCGTTTCCTAAGGGGTATTCGTGGGAACGAAGCTTGACTTTCGA
AGACGGGGGCATTTGCAATGCCAGAAACGACATAACAATGGAAGGGGACACTTTCTATAATAAAGTTCGA
TTTTATGGTACCAACTTTCCCGCCAATGGTCCAGTTATGCAGAAGAAGACGCTGAAATGGGAGCCCTCCA
CTGAGAAAATGTATGTGCGTGATGGAGTGCTGACGGGTGATATTGAGATGGCTTTGTTGCTTGAAGGAAA
TGCCCATTACCGATGTGACTTCAGAACTACTTACAAAGCTAAGGAGAAGGGTGTCAAGTTACCAGGCGCC
CACTTTGTGGACCACGCCATTGAGATTTTAAGCCATGACAAAGATTACAACAAGGTTAAGCTGTATGAGC
ATGCTGTTGCTCATTCTGGATTGCCTGACAATGCCAGACGATGAACTAGTAACTTGTTTATTGCAGCTTA
TAATGGTTACAAATAAAGCAATAGCATCACAAATTTCACAAATAAAGCATTTTTTTCACTGCATTCTAGT
TGTGGTTTGTCCAAACTCATCAATGTATCTTAGTCGATATAACTTCGTATAGCATACATTATACGAAGTT
ATGTCGACGGTGTGGAAAGTCCCCAGGCTCCCCAGCAGGCAGAAGTATGCAAAGCATGCATCTCAATTAG
TCAGCAACCAGGTGTGGAAAGTCCCCAGGCTCCCCAGCAGGCAGAAGTATGCAAAGCATGCATCTCAATT
AGTCAGCAACCATAGTCCCGCCCCTAACTCCGCCCATCCCGCCCCTAACTCCGCCCAGTTCCGCCCATTC
TCCGCCCCATGGCTGACTAATTTTTTTTATTTATGCAGAGGCCGAGGCCGCCTCGGCCTCTGAGCTATTC
CAGAAGTAGTGAGGAGGCTTTTTTGGAGGCCTAGGCTTTTGCAAAGAATTCGCCACCATGACTGAGTACA
AGCCTACTGTGCGTTTAGCCACCAGGGATGATGTGCCACGAGCCGTGAGGACACTAGCAGCCGCCTTTGC
TGACTACCCAGCTACAAGGCACACCGTGGACCCTGACAGACACATTGAAAGAGTCACAGAACTTCAGGAG
CTGTTTTTAACTAGGGTGGGCCTGGATATTGGCAAAGTCTGGGTGGCCGATGATGGAGCAGCAGTTGCAG
TGTGGACCACCCCAGAGTCTGTTGAAGCTGGAGCTGTCTTTGCAGAAATTGGACCAAGAATGGCCGAGTT
ATCTGGCAGCAGGCTGGCTGCTCAACAGCAGATGGAAGGATTATTAGCTCCCCACAGACCCAAGGAGCCT
GCCTGGTTCCTGGCAACAGTTGGAGTTTCTCCAGACCATCAGGGCAAGGGCTTAGGATCTGCTGTGGTGC
TGCCTGGTGTGGAAGCAGCTGAGAGAGCTGGGGTGCCAGCATTTCTGGAGACATCAGCTCCTAGAAACCT
GCCCTTCTATGAACGGCTGGGCTTCACAGTGACTGCTGATGTGGAGGTGCCTGAGGGCCCCAGAACCTGG
TGCATGACAAGAAAACCAGGAGCCTGACTGCAGCGACTGTGCCTTCTAGTTGCCAGCCATCTGTTGTTTG
CCCCTCCCCCGTGCCTTCCTTGACCCTGGAAGGTGCCACTCCCACTGTCCTTTCCTAATAAAATGAGGAA
ATTGCATCGCATTGTCTGAGTAGGTGTCATTCTATTCTGGGGGGTGGGGTGGGGCAGGACAGCAAGGGGG
AGGATTGGGAAGACAATAGCAGGCATGCTGGGGATGCGGTGGGCTCTATGGCTCGAGGAGGGCCTATTTC
CCATGATTCCTTCATATTTGCATATACGATACAAGGCTGTTAGAGAGATAATTGGAATTAATTTGACTGT
AAACACAAAGATATTAGTACAAAATACGTGACGTAGAAAGTAATAATTTCTTGGGTAGTTTGCAGTTTTA
AAATTATGTTTTAAAATGGACTATCATATGCTTACCGTAACTTGAAAGTATTTCGATTTCTTGGCTTTAT
ATATCTTGTGGAAAGGACGAAACACCGATAACTTCGTATAGCATACATTATACGAAGTTATGGTACCGAT
GCAGCTAGCCCGCGGATCTGCCGGTCTCCCTATAGTGAGTCGTATTAATTTCGATAAGCCAGGTTAACCT
GCATTAATGAATCGGCCAACGCGCGGGGAGAGGCGGTTTGCGTATTGGGCGCTCTTCCGCTTCCTCGCTC
ACTGACTCGCTGCGCTCGGTCGTTCGGCTGCGGCGAGCGGTATCAGCTCACTCAAAGGCGGTAATACGGT
TATCCACAGAATCAGGGGATAACGCAGGAAAGAACATGTGAGCAAAAGGCCAGCAAAAGGCCAGGAACCG
TAAAAAGGCCGCGTTGCTGGCGTTTTTCCATAGGCTCCGCCCCCCTGACGAGCATCACAAAAATCGACGC
TCAAGTCAGAGGTGGCGAAACCCGACAGGACTATAAAGATACCAGGCGTTTCCCCCTGGAAGCTCCCTCG
TGCGCTCTCCTGTTCCGACCCTGCCGCTTACCGGATACCTGTCCGCCTTTCTCCCTTCGGGAAGCGTGGC
GCTTTCTCAATGCTCACGCTGTAGGTATCTCAGTTCGGTGTAGGTCGTTCGCTCCAAGCTGGGCTGTGTG
CACGAACCCCCCGTTCAGCCCGACCGCTGCGCCTTATCCGGTAACTATCGTCTTGAGTCCAACCCGGTAA
GACACGACTTATCGCCACTGGCAGCAGCCACTGGTAACAGGATTAGCAGAGCGAGGTATGTAGGCGGTGC
TACAGAGTTCTTGAAGTGGTGGCCTAACTACGGCTACACTAGAAGGACAGTATTTGGTATCTGCGCTCTG
CTGAAGCCAGTTACCTTCGGAAAAAGAGTTGGTAGCTCTTGATCCGGCAAACAAACCACCGCTGGTAGCG
GTGGTTTTTTTGTTTGCAAGCAGCAGATTACGCGCAGAAAAAAAGGATCTCAAGAAGATCCTTTGATCTT
TTCTACGGGGTCTGACGCTCAGTGGAACGAAAACTCACGTTAAGGGATTTTGGTCATGAGATTATCAAAA
AGGATCTTCACCTAGATCCTTTTAAATTAAAAATGAAGTTTTAAATCAATCTAAAGTATATATGAGTAAA
CTTGGTCTGACAGTTACCAATGCTTAATCAGTGAGGCACCTATCTCAGCGATCTGTCTATTTCGTTCATC
CATAGTTGCCTGACTCCCCGTCGTGTAGATAACTACGATACGGGAGGGCTTACCATCTGGCCCCAGTGCT
GCAATGATACCGCGAGACCCACGCTCACCGGCTCCAGATTTATCAGCAATAAACCAGCCAGCCGGAAGGG
CCGAGCGCAGAAGTGGTCCTGCAACTTTATCCGCCTCCATCCAGTCTATTAATTGTTGCCGGGAAGCTAG
AGTAAGTAGTTCGCCAGTTAATAGTTTGCGCAACGTTGTTGCCATTGCTACAGGCATCGTGGTGTCACGC
TCGTCGTTTGGTATGGCTTCATTCAGCTCCGGTTCCCAACGATCAAGGCGAGTTACATGATCCCCCATGT
TGTGCAAAAAAGCGGTTAGCTCCTTCGGTCCTCCGATCGTTGTCAGAAGTAAGTTGGCCGCAGTGTTATC
ACTCATGGTTATGGCAGCACTGCATAATTCTCTTACTGTCATGCCATCCGTAAGATGCTTTTCTGTGACT
GGTGAGTACTCAACCAAGTCATTCTGAGAATAGTGTATGCGGCGACCGAGTTGCTCTTGCCCGGCGTCAA
TACGGGATAATACCGCGCCACATAGCAGAACTTTAAAAGTGCTCATCATTGGAAAACGTTCTTCGGGGCG
AAAACTCTCAAGGATCTTACCGCTGTTGAGATCCAGTTCGATGTAACCCACTCGTGCACCCAACTGATCT
TCAGCATCTTTTACTTTCACCAGCGTTTCTGGGTGAGCAAAAACAGGAAGGCAAAATGCCGCAAAAAAGG
GAATAAGGGCGACACGGAAATGTTGAATACTCATACTCTTCCTTTTTCAATATTATTGAAGCATTTATCA
GGGTTATTGTCTCATGAGCGGATACATATTTGAATGTATTTAGAAAAATAAACAAATAGGGGTTCCGCGC
ACATTTCCCCGAAAAGTGCCACCTGACGTCTAAGAAACCATTATTATCATGACATTAACCTATAAAAATA
GGCGTATCACGAGGCCCTTTCGTCTCGCGCGTTTCGGTGATGACGGTGAAAACCTCTGACACATGCAGCT
CCCGGAGACGGTCACAGCTTGTCTGTAAGCGGATGCCGGGAGCAGACAAGCCCGTCAGGGCGCGTCAGCG
GGTGTTGGCGGGTGTCGGGGCTGGCTTAACTATGCGGCATCAGAGCAGATTGTACTGAGAGTGCACCATA
TGGACATATTGTCGTTAGAACGCGGCTACAATTAATACATAACCTTATGTATCATACACATACGATTTAG
GTGACACTATA
