Features (pLannotate 1.2.2; 16 found; start..end, strand, type, name):
      1..19      +  promoter       SP6 promoter: promoter for bacteriophage SP6 RNA polymerase
     81..758     +  CDS            mEos4b: mEos4b is a photoconvertible red fluorescent protein published in 2015, derived from Lobophyllia hemprichii. It has moderate acid sensitivity.
    768..889     +  polyA_signal   SV40 poly(A) signal: SV40 polyadenylation signal
    896..929     +  protein_bind   loxP: Cre-mediated recombination occurs in the 8-bp core sequence (GCATACAT). Cre recombinase
    936..1252    +  promoter       SV40 promoter: SV40 enhancer and early promoter
   1265..1861    +  CDS            pac: PUAC_STRAD - Protein predicted: Swiss-Prot protein existence level 4. Detoxification of puromycin. From Streptomyces alboniger.
   1874..2098    +  polyA_signal   bGH poly(A) signal: bovine growth hormone polyadenylation signal
   2105..2345    +  promoter       U6 promoter: RNA polymerase III promoter for human U6 snRNA
   2355..2388    +  protein_bind   loxP: Cre-mediated recombination occurs in the 8-bp core sequence (GCATACAT). Cre recombinase
   2426..2444    -  promoter       T7 promoter: promoter for bacteriophage T7 RNA polymerase
   2466..2519    -  CDS            lacI (fragment): lac repressor; lacI; The lac repressor binds to the lac operator to inhibit transcription in E. coli. This inhibition can be relieved by adding lactose or isopropyl-β-D-thiogalactopyranoside (IPTG).
   2702..3290    -  rep_origin     ori: high-copy-number ColE1/pMB1/pBR322/pUC origin of replication
   3461..4321    -  CDS            AmpR: β-lactamase; bla; confers resistance to ampicillin, carbenicillin, and related antibiotics
   4322..4426    -  promoter       AmpR promoter: bla
   4521..4556    +  CDS            rop (fragment): Rop protein, which maintains plasmids at low copy number; rop
   4658..4709    +  misc_feature   bom (fragment): basis of mobility region from pBR322
>Addgene plasmid #120028 | pMaCTag-P17 | addgene full sequence | sequence record 232635 | Addgene NGS Result
ATTTAGGTGACACTATAGAACGCGGCCGCCAGCTGAAGCTTCGTACGTCAGGTGGAGGAGGTAGTGGCGG
AGGCGGATCCGTGAGTGCGATTAAGCCAGACATGAGGATCAAACTCCGTATGGAAGGCAACGTAAACGGG
CACCACTTTGTGATCGACGGAGATGGTACAGGCAAGCCTTATGAGGGAAAACAGACCATGGATCTTGAAG
TCAAAGAGGGCGGACCTCTGCCTTTTGCCTTTGATATCCTGACCACTGCATTCCATTACGGCAACAGGGT
ATTCGTGAAATATCCAGACAACATACAAGACTATTTTAAGCAGTCGTTTCCTAAGGGGTATTCGTGGGAA
CGAAGCTTGACTTTCGAAGACGGGGGCATTTGCAATGCCAGAAACGACATAACAATGGAAGGGGACACTT
TCTATAATAAAGTTCGATTTTATGGTACCAACTTTCCCGCCAATGGTCCAGTTATGCAGAAGAAGACGCT
GAAATGGGAGCCCTCCACTGAGAAAATGTATGTGCGTGATGGAGTGCTGACGGGTGATATTGAGATGGCT
TTGTTGCTTGAAGGAAATGCCCATTACCGATGTGACTTCAGAACTACTTACAAAGCTAAGGAGAAGGGTG
TCAAGTTACCAGGCGCCCACTTTGTGGACCACGCCATTGAGATTTTAAGCCATGACAAAGATTACAACAA
GGTTAAGCTGTATGAGCATGCTGTTGCTCATTCTGGATTGCCTGACAATGCCAGACGATGAACTAGTAAC
TTGTTTATTGCAGCTTATAATGGTTACAAATAAAGCAATAGCATCACAAATTTCACAAATAAAGCATTTT
TTTCACTGCATTCTAGTTGTGGTTTGTCCAAACTCATCAATGTATCTTAGTCGATATAACTTCGTATAGC
ATACATTATACGAAGTTATGTCGACGGTGTGGAAAGTCCCCAGGCTCCCCAGCAGGCAGAAGTATGCAAA
GCATGCATCTCAATTAGTCAGCAACCAGGTGTGGAAAGTCCCCAGGCTCCCCAGCAGGCAGAAGTATGCA
AAGCATGCATCTCAATTAGTCAGCAACCATAGTCCCGCCCCTAACTCCGCCCATCCCGCCCCTAACTCCG
CCCAGTTCCGCCCATTCTCCGCCCCATGGCTGACTAATTTTTTTTATTTATGCAGAGGCCGAGGCCGCCT
CGGCCTCTGAGCTATTCCAGAAGTAGTGAGGAGGCTTTTTTGGAGGCCTAGGCTTTTGCAAAGAATTCGC
CACCATGACTGAGTACAAGCCTACTGTGCGTTTAGCCACCAGGGATGATGTGCCACGAGCCGTGAGGACA
CTAGCAGCCGCCTTTGCTGACTACCCAGCTACAAGGCACACCGTGGACCCTGACAGACACATTGAAAGAG
TCACAGAACTTCAGGAGCTGTTTTTAACTAGGGTGGGCCTGGATATTGGCAAAGTCTGGGTGGCCGATGA
TGGAGCAGCAGTTGCAGTGTGGACCACCCCAGAGTCTGTTGAAGCTGGAGCTGTCTTTGCAGAAATTGGA
CCAAGAATGGCCGAGTTATCTGGCAGCAGGCTGGCTGCTCAACAGCAGATGGAAGGATTATTAGCTCCCC
ACAGACCCAAGGAGCCTGCCTGGTTCCTGGCAACAGTTGGAGTTTCTCCAGACCATCAGGGCAAGGGCTT
AGGATCTGCTGTGGTGCTGCCTGGTGTGGAAGCAGCTGAGAGAGCTGGGGTGCCAGCATTTCTGGAGACA
TCAGCTCCTAGAAACCTGCCCTTCTATGAACGGCTGGGCTTCACAGTGACTGCTGATGTGGAGGTGCCTG
AGGGCCCCAGAACCTGGTGCATGACAAGAAAACCAGGAGCCTGACTGCAGCGACTGTGCCTTCTAGTTGC
CAGCCATCTGTTGTTTGCCCCTCCCCCGTGCCTTCCTTGACCCTGGAAGGTGCCACTCCCACTGTCCTTT
CCTAATAAAATGAGGAAATTGCATCGCATTGTCTGAGTAGGTGTCATTCTATTCTGGGGGGTGGGGTGGG
GCAGGACAGCAAGGGGGAGGATTGGGAAGACAATAGCAGGCATGCTGGGGATGCGGTGGGCTCTATGGCT
CGAGGAGGGCCTATTTCCCATGATTCCTTCATATTTGCATATACGATACAAGGCTGTTAGAGAGATAATT
GGAATTAATTTGACTGTAAACACAAAGATATTAGTACAAAATACGTGACGTAGAAAGTAATAATTTCTTG
GGTAGTTTGCAGTTTTAAAATTATGTTTTAAAATGGACTATCATATGCTTACCGTAACTTGAAAGTATTT
CGATTTCTTGGCTTTATATATCTTGTGGAAAGGACGAAACACCGATAACTTCGTATAGCATACATTATAC
GAAGTTATGGTACCGATGCAGCTAGCCCGCGGATCTGCCGGTCTCCCTATAGTGAGTCGTATTAATTTCG
ATAAGCCAGGTTAACCTGCATTAATGAATCGGCCAACGCGCGGGGAGAGGCGGTTTGCGTATTGGGCGCT
CTTCCGCTTCCTCGCTCACTGACTCGCTGCGCTCGGTCGTTCGGCTGCGGCGAGCGGTATCAGCTCACTC
AAAGGCGGTAATACGGTTATCCACAGAATCAGGGGATAACGCAGGAAAGAACATGTGAGCAAAAGGCCAG
CAAAAGGCCAGGAACCGTAAAAAGGCCGCGTTGCTGGCGTTTTTCCATAGGCTCCGCCCCCCTGACGAGC
ATCACAAAAATCGACGCTCAAGTCAGAGGTGGCGAAACCCGACAGGACTATAAAGATACCAGGCGTTTCC
CCCTGGAAGCTCCCTCGTGCGCTCTCCTGTTCCGACCCTGCCGCTTACCGGATACCTGTCCGCCTTTCTC
CCTTCGGGAAGCGTGGCGCTTTCTCATAGCTCACGCTGTAGGTATCTCAGTTCGGTGTAGGTCGTTCGCT
CCAAGCTGGGCTGTGTGCACGAACCCCCCGTTCAGCCCGACCGCTGCGCCTTATCCGGTAACTATCGTCT
TGAGTCCAACCCGGTAAGACACGACTTATCGCCACTGGCAGCAGCCACTGGTAACAGGATTAGCAGAGCG
AGGTATGTAGGCGGTGCTACAGAGTTCTTGAAGTGGTGGCCTAACTACGGCTACACTAGAAGAACAGTAT
TTGGTATCTGCGCTCTGCTGAAGCCAGTTACCTTCGGAAAAAGAGTTGGTAGCTCTTGATCCGGCAAACA
AACCACCGCTGGTAGCGGTGGTTTTTTTGTTTGCAAGCAGCAGATTACGCGCAGAAAAAAAGGATCTCAA
GAAGATCCTTTGATCTTTTCTACGGGGTCTGACGCTCAGTGGAACGAAAACTCACGTTAAGGGATTTTGG
TCATGAGATTATCAAAAAGGATCTTCACCTAGATCCTTTTAAATTAAAAATGAAGTTTTAAATCAATCTA
AAGTATATATGAGTAAACTTGGTCTGACAGTTACCAATGCTTAATCAGTGAGGCACCTATCTCAGCGATC
TGTCTATTTCGTTCATCCATAGTTGCCTGACTCCCCGTCGTGTAGATAACTACGATACGGGAGGGCTTAC
CATCTGGCCCCAGTGCTGCAATGATACCGCGAGACCCACGCTCACCGGCTCCAGATTTATCAGCAATAAA
CCAGCCAGCCGGAAGGGCCGAGCGCAGAAGTGGTCCTGCAACTTTATCCGCCTCCATCCAGTCTATTAAT
TGTTGCCGGGAAGCTAGAGTAAGTAGTTCGCCAGTTAATAGTTTGCGCAACGTTGTTGCCATTGCTACAG
GCATCGTGGTGTCACGCTCGTCGTTTGGTATGGCTTCATTCAGCTCCGGTTCCCAACGATCAAGGCGAGT
TACATGATCCCCCATGTTGTGCAAAAAAGCGGTTAGCTCCTTCGGTCCTCCGATCGTTGTCAGAAGTAAG
TTGGCCGCAGTGTTATCACTCATGGTTATGGCAGCACTGCATAATTCTCTTACTGTCATGCCATCCGTAA
GATGCTTTTCTGTGACTGGTGAGTACTCAACCAAGTCATTCTGAGAATAGTGTATGCGGCGACCGAGTTG
CTCTTGCCCGGCGTCAATACGGGATAATACCGCGCCACATAGCAGAACTTTAAAAGTGCTCATCATTGGA
AAACGTTCTTCGGGGCGAAAACTCTCAAGGATCTTACCGCTGTTGAGATCCAGTTCGATGTAACCCACTC
GTGCACCCAACTGATCTTCAGCATCTTTTACTTTCACCAGCGTTTCTGGGTGAGCAAAAACAGGAAGGCA
AAATGCCGCAAAAAAGGGAATAAGGGCGACACGGAAATGTTGAATACTCATACTCTTCCTTTTTCAATAT
TATTGAAGCATTTATCAGGGTTATTGTCTCATGAGCGGATACATATTTGAATGTATTTAGAAAAATAAAC
AAATAGGGGTTCCGCGCACATTTCCCCGAAAAGTGCCACCTGACGTCTAAGAAACCATTATTATCATGAC
ATTAACCTATAAAAATAGGCGTATCACGAGGCCCTTTCGTCTCGCGCGTTTCGGTGATGACGGTGAAAAC
CTCTGACACATGCAGCTCCCGGAGACGGTCACAGCTTGTCTGTAAGCGGATGCCGGGAGCAGACAAGCCC
GTCAGGGCGCGTCAGCGGGTGTTGGCGGGTGTCGGGGCTGGCTTAACTATGCGGCATCAGAGCAGATTGT
ACTGAGAGTGCACCATATGGACATATTGTCGTTAGAACGCGGCTACAATTAATACATAACCTTATGTATC
ATACACATACG
